>Addgene plasmid #236682 | pAAVLINK-EF1alpha-5' BRD4 | addgene full sequence | sequence record 487598 | Addgene NGS Result
CCTGCAGGCAGCTGCGCGCTCGCTCGCTCACTGAGGCCGCCCGGGCGTCGGGCGACCTTTGGTCGCCCGG
CCTCAGTGAGCGAGCGAGCGCGCAGAGAGGGAGTGGCCAACTCCATCACTAGGGGTTCCTGCGGCCGCAC
GCGTGGATCTGCGATCGCTCCGGTGCCCGTCAGTGGGCAGAGCGCACATCGCCCACAGTCCCCGAGAAGT
TGGGGGGAGGGGTCGGCAATTGAACGGGTGCCTAGAGAAGGTGGCGCGGGGTAAACTGGGAAAGTGATGT
CGTGTACTGGCTCCGCCTTTTTCCCGAGGGTGGGGGAGAACCGTATATAAGTGCAGTAGTCGCCGTGAAC
GTTCTTTTTCGCAACGGGTTTGCCGCCAGAACACAGCTGAAGCTTCGAGGGGCTCGCATCTCTCCTTCAC
GCGCCCGCCGCCCTACCTGAGGCCGCCATCCACGCCGGTTGAGTCGCGTTCTGCCGCCTCCCGCCTGTGG
TGCCTCCTGAACTGCGTCCGCCGTCTAGGTAAGTTTAAAGCTCAGGTCGAGACCGGGCCTTTGTCCGGCG
CTCCCTTGGAGCCTACCTAGACTCAGCCGGCTCTCCACGCTTTGCCTGACCCTGCTTGCTCAACTCTACG
TCTTTGTTTCGTTTTCTGTTCTGCGCCGTTACAGATCCAAGCTGTGACCGGCGCCTACCGTACGGCCACC
ATGTACCCTTATGACGTACCTGACTATGCTGGATCTTCTGCGGAGAGCGGCCCTGGGACGAGATTGAGAA
ATCTGCCAGTAATGGGGGATGGACTAGAAACTTCCCAAATGTCTACAACACAGGCCCAGGCCCAACCCCA
GCCAGCCAACGCAGCCAGCACCAACCCCCCGCCCCCAGAGACCTCCAACCCTAACAAGCCCAAGAGGCAG
[300 nt withheld, positions 911-1210]
AAAATAAATGAGCTACCCACAGAAGAAACCGAGATCATGATAGTCCAGGCAAAAGGAAGAGGACGTGGGA
GGAAAGAAACAGGGACAGCAAAACCTGGCGTTTCCACGGTACCAAACACAACTCAAGCATCGACTCCTCC
GCAGACCCAGACCCCTCAGCCGAATCCTCCTCCTGTGCAGGCCACGCCTCACCCCTTCCCTGCCGTCACC
CCGGACCTCATCGTCCAGACCCCTGTCATGACAGTGGTGCCTCCCCAGCCACTGCAGACGCCCCCGCCAG
TGCCCCCCCAGCCACAACCCCCACCCGCTCCAGCTCCCCAGCCCGTACAGAGCCACCCACCCATCATCGC
GGCCACCCCACAGCCTGTGAAGACAAAGAAGGGAGTGAAGAGGAAAGCAGACACCACCACCCCCACCACC
ATTGACCCCATTCACGAGCCACCCTCGCTGCCCCCGGAGCCCAAGACCACCAAGCTGGGCCAGCGGCGGG
AGAGCAGCCGGCCTGTGAAACCTCCAAAGAAGGACGTGCCCGACTCTCAGCAGCACCCAGCACCAGAGAA
GAGCAGCAAGGTCTCGGAGCAGCTCAAGTGCTGCAGCGGCATCCTCAAGGAGATGTTTGCCAAGAAGCAC
GCCGCCTACGCCTGGCCCTTCTACAAGCCTGTGGACGTGGAGGCACTGGGCCTACACGACTACTGTGACA
TCATCAAGCACCCCATGGACATGAGCACAATCAAGTCTAAACTGGAGGCCCGTGAGTACCGTGATGCTCA
GGAGTTTGGTGCTGACGTCCGATTGATGTTCTCCAACTGCTATAAGTACAACCCTCCTGACCATGAGGTG
GTGGCCATGGCCCGCAAGCTCCAGGATGTGTTCGAAATGCGCTTTGCCAAGATGCCGGACGAGCCTGAGG
AGCCAGTGGTGGCCGTGTCCTCCCCGGCAGTGCCCCCTCCCACCAAGGTTGTGGCCCCGCCCTCATCCAG
CGACAGCAGCAGCGATAGCTCCTCGGACAGTGACAGTTCGACTGATGACTCTGAGGAGGAGCGAGCCCAG
CGGCTGGCTGAGCTCCAGGAGCAGCTCAAAGCCGTGCACGAGCAGCTTGCAGCCCTCTCTCAGCCCCAGC
AGAACAAACCAAAGAAAAAGGAGAAAGACAAGAAGGAAAAGAAAAAAGAAAAGCACAAAAGGAAAGAGGA
AGTGGAAGAGAATAAAAAAAGCAAAGCCAAGGAACCTCCTCCTAAAAAGACGAAGAAAAATAATAGCAGC
AACAGCAATGTGAGCAAGAAGGAGCCAGCGCCCATGAAGAGCAAGCCCCCTCCCACGTATGAG
[249 nt withheld, positions 2534-2782]
GAGAAAGTTGATGTGATTGCCGGCTCCTCCAAGATGAAGGTAAGTATCAAGGTTACAAGACAGGTTTAAG
GAGACCAATAAGCTATTATTCGTATAGGATACTTTATACGAAGTTATTAAGTTATGGAGACCGGTGTGGC
ACGTGCGGACCGAGCGGCCGCAGGAACCCCTAGTGATGGAGTTGGCCACTCCCTCTCTGCGCGCTCGCTC
GCTCACTGAGGCCGGGCGACCAAAGGTCGCCCGGCCTCAGTGAGCGAGCGAGCGCGCAGCTGCCTGCAGG
GGCGCCTGATGCGGTATTTTCTCCTTACGCATCTGTGCGGTATTTCACACCGCATA
[95 nt withheld, positions 3119-3213]
T
[46 nt withheld, positions 3215-3260]
C
[141 nt withheld, positions 3262-3402]
CCTTTGACGTTGGAGTCCACGTTCTTT
[37 nt withheld, positions 3430-3466]
ACTCTATCTCGGGCTATTCTTTTGATTTATAAGGGATTTTGCCGATTTCGGTCTATTGGTTAAAAAATGA
GCTGATTTAACAAAAATTTAACGCGAATTTTAACAAAATATTAACGTTTACAATTTTATGGTGCACTCTC
AGTACAATCTGCTCTGATGCCGCATAGTTAAGCCAGCCCCGACACCCGCCAACACCCGCTGACGCGCCCT
GACGGGCTTGTCTGCTCCCGGCATCCGCTTACAGACAAGCTGTGACCGTCTCCGGGAGCTGCATGTGTCA
GAGGTTTTCACCGTCATCACCGAAACGCGCGAGACGAAAGGGCCTCGTGATACGCCTATTTTTATAGGTT
AATGTCATGATAATAATGGTTTCTTAGACGTCAGGTGGCACTTTTCGGGGAAATGTGCGCGGAACCCCTA
TTTGTTTATTTTTCTAAATACATTCAAATATGTATCCGCTCATGAGACAATAACCCTGATAAATGCTTCA
ATAATATTGAAAAAGGAAGAGTATGAGTATTCAACATTTCCGTGTCGCCCTTATTCCCTTTTTTGCGGCA
TTTTGCCTTCCTGTTTTTGCTCACCCAGAAACGCTGGTGAAAGTAAAAGATGCTGAAGATCAGTTGGGTG
CACGAGTGGGTTACATCGAACTGGATCTCAACAGCGGTAAGATCCTTGAGAGTTTTCGCCCCGAAGAACG
TTTTCCAATGATGAGCACTTTTAAAGTTCTGCTATGTGGCGCGGTATTATCCCGTATTGACGCCGGGCAA
GAGCAACTCGGTCGCCGCATACACTATTCTCAGAATGACTTGGTTGAGTACTCACCAGTCACAGAAAAGC
ATCTTACGGATGGCATGACAGTAAGAGAATTATGCAGTGCTGCCATAACCATGAGTGATAACACTGCGGC
CAACTTACTTCTGACAACGATCGGAGGACCGAAGGAGCTAACCGCTTTTTTGCACAACATGGGGGATCAT
GTAACTCGCCTTGATCGTTGGGAACCGGAGCTGAATGAAGCCATACCAAACGACGAGCGTGACACCACGA
TGCCTGTAGCAATGGCAACAACGTTGCGCAAACTATTAACTGGCGAACTACTTACTCTAGCTTCCCGGCA
ACAATTAATAGACTGGATGGAGGCGGATAAAGTTGCAGGACCACTTCTGCGCTCGGCCCTTCCGGCTGGC
TGGTTTATTGCTGATAAATCTGGAGCCGGTGAGCGTGGGTCTCGCGGTATCATTGCAGCACTGGGGCCAG
ATGGTAAGCCCTCCCGTATCGTAGTTATCTACACGACGGGGAGTCAGGCAACTATGGATGAACGAAATAG
ACAGATCGCTGAGATAGGTGCCTCACTGATTAAGCATTGGTAACTGTCAGACCAAGTTTACTCATATATA
CTTTAGATTGATTTAAAACTTCATTTTTAATTTAAAAGGATCTAGGTGAAGATCCTTTTTGATAATCTCA
TGACCAAAATCCCTTAACGTGAGTTTTCGTTCCACTGAGCGTCAGACCCCGTAGAAAAGATCAAAGGATC
TTCTTGAGATCCTTTTTTTCTGCGCGTAATCTGCTGCTTGCAAACAAAAAAACCACCGCTACCAGCGGTG
GTTTGTTTGCCGGATCAAGAGCTACCAACTCTTTTTCCGAAGGTAACTGGCTTCAGCAGAGCGCAGATAC
CAAATACTGTTCTTCTAGTGTAGCCGTAGTTAGGCCACCACTTCAAGAACTCTGTAGCACCGCCTACATA
CCTCGCTCTGCTAATCCTGTTACCAGTGGCTGCTGCCAGTGGCGATAAGTCGTGTCTTACCGGGTTGGAC
TCAAGACGATAGTTACCGGATAAGGCGCAGCGGTCGGGCTGAACGGGGGGTTCGTGCACACAGCCCAGCT
TGGAGCGAACGACCTACACCGAACTGAGATACCTACAGCGTGAGCTATGAGAAAGCGCCACGCTTCCCGA
AGGGAGAAAGGCGGACAGGTATCCGGTAAGCGGCAGGGTCGGAACAGGAGAGCGCACGAGGGAGCTTCCA
GGGGGAAACGCCTGGTATCTTTATAGTCCTGTCGGGTTTCGCCACCTCTGACTTGAGCGTCGATTTTTGT
GATGCTCGTCAGGGGGGCGGAGCCTATGGAAAAACGCCAGCAACGCGGCCTTTTTACGGTTCCTGGCCTT
TTGCTGGCCTTTTGCTCACATGT
Features (pLannotate 1.2.2; 15 found; start..end, strand, type, name):
     12..39      +  repeat_region  AAV2 ITR (fragment): inverted terminal repeat of adeno-associated virus serotype 2 inverted
     68..95      +  repeat_region  AAV2 ITR (fragment): inverted terminal repeat of adeno-associated virus serotype 2 inverted
    175..386     +  promoter       EF-1α core promoter: core promoter for human elongation factor EF-1α
    399..667     +  LTR            5' LTR (truncated): truncated 5' long terminal repeat (LTR) from human T-cell leukemia virus (HTLV) type 1
    809..2776    +  CDS            Brd3 (fragment) (sequence partly withheld): BRD3_MOUSE - Also known as Fsrg2. Experimental evidence at protein level: Swiss-Prot protein existence level 1. Chromatin reader that recognizes and binds hyperacetylated chromatin and plays a role in the regulation of transcription, probably by chromatin remodeling and interaction with transcription factors (PubMed:21536911). Regulates transcription by promoting the binding of the transcription factor GATA1 to its targets (PubMed:21536911). From Mus musculus (Mouse).
   2822..2862    +  intron         chimeric intron (fragment): chimera between introns from human β-globin and immunoglobulin heavy chain genes
   2871..2899    +  protein_bind   lox2272 (fragment): Cre-mediated recombination occurs in the 8-bp core sequence (GGATACTT). lox2272 sites are compatible with each other, but incompatible with loxP or loxN sites (Lee and Saito, 1988). Cre recombinase
   2944..3025    +  repeat_region  AAV2 ITR (fragment): inverted terminal repeat of adeno-associated virus serotype 2 inverted
   3067..3118    -  misc_feature   bom (fragment): basis of mobility region from pBR322
   3137..3592    +  rep_origin     f1 ori (sequence partly withheld): f1 bacteriophage origin of replication; arrow indicates direction of (+) strand synthesis
   3593..3642    -  misc_feature   bom (fragment): basis of mobility region from pBR322
   3744..3779    -  CDS            rop (fragment): Rop protein, which maintains plasmids at low copy number; rop
   3874..3978    +  promoter       AmpR promoter: bla
   3979..4839    +  CDS            AmpR: β-lactamase; bla; confers resistance to ampicillin, carbenicillin, and related antibiotics
   5010..5598    +  rep_origin     ori: high-copy-number ColE1/pMB1/pBR322/pUC origin of replication
