[The description below was written by a language model from this plasmid's Addgene catalogue record and pLannotate feature annotations shown in this document.]
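Description:
pAAVLINK-EF1alpha-5' BRD4 is an AAV transfer plasmid of about 5.7 kb, built on the pAAV-hSyn-EGFP backbone, that carries the upstream half of a split human BRD4 expression cassette. It is the 5' member of an AAVLINK vector pair. AAVLINK is a DNA-recombination approach for delivering cargo too large for a single AAV genome. In bacteria the plasmid is maintained by a high-copy ColE1/pUC-type origin and selected with ampicillin through the bla gene. An f1 origin and small remnants of pBR322 bom and rop sequences are also present in the backbone.

Between the AAV2 inverted terminal repeats, which the annotation detects only as fragments, expression is driven by the EF-1α core promoter followed by a truncated HTLV-1 5' LTR segment, a composite arrangement commonly used to boost expression. Downstream lies an open reading frame of roughly 2 kb. The automated annotation labels this as a mouse Brd3 fragment, most likely because of homology among BET family bromodomain proteins. The catalogue record identifies the insert as human BRD4 with an N-terminal HA tag, although the tag itself is not annotated. The coding segment is followed by a fragment of a chimeric β-globin/immunoglobulin intron and a partial lox2272 site, and no polyadenylation signal is annotated. This layout suggests that Cre-mediated recombination at the lox site joins this genome to a partner 3' vector. The site would then sit within an intron that is spliced out to restore a continuous BRD4 transcript, but the record does not spell out this mechanism. It also does not identify the matching 3' plasmid, referring instead to the associated publication.

The construct is intended for packaging into AAV and co-delivery with its partner to express full-length BRD4.
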