Addgene plasmid #236682: pAAVLINK-EF1alpha-5' BRD4
Purpose: 5' AAVLINK plasmid for BRD4 expression
Depositing lab: Zhonghua Lu. Depositing organization: Shenzhen Institute of Advanced Technology (SIAT), Chinese Academy of Sciences. Publication: AAVLINK: A potent DNA-recombination method for large cargo delivery in gene therapy. Lin J, Lin Y, Liu N, Cao W, Zhang J, Wen S, Zhang Y, Liao W, Hong Z, Lin Y, Liu Q, Liu H, Li Q, Chen B, Li M, Luo Z, Yang L, Yang Y, Zheng SH, Wang Y, Chu H, Hu Y, Qin Y, Luo BX, Tian S, Chen Y, Yan T, Yang L, Wang H, Liu T, Jiang Y, Lu Z. Cell. 2026 Feb 5;189(3):969-986.e17. doi: 10.1016/j.cell.2025.12.039. Epub 2026 Jan 27. PubMed 41605211.
Backbone
  Vector backbone: pAAV-hSyn-EGFP
  Backbone manufacturer: Addgene
  Vector type: AAV
Growth in bacteria
  Bacterial resistance: Ampicillin, 100 μg/mL
  Growth temperature: 37°C
  Growth strain: NEB Stable
  Copy number: High Copy
Gene/Insert
  Gene/Insert name: BRD4
  Species: H. sapiens (human)
  Entrez Gene: BRD4 (a.k.a. CAP, CDLS6, FSHRG4, HUNK1, HUNKI, MCAP)
  Promoter: EF1alpha
  Tag / fusion protein: HA (N terminal on insert)
  Cloning method: Restriction Enzyme; 5′ cloning site unknown (unknown if destroyed)
Terms and licenses: Academic/Nonprofit Terms; Industry Terms: Not Available to Industry
Depositor comments: See publication for corresponding AAV Link vectors.
How to cite: pAAVLINK-EF1alpha-5' BRD4 was a gift from Zhonghua Lu (Addgene plasmid # 236682 ; http://n2t.net/addgene:236682 ; RRID:Addgene_236682)
